Addgene plasmid #158019: Expression_vector_RO2_10
Purpose: Expression vector for the de novo designed protein Expression_vector_RO2_10
Depositing lab: Tanja Kortemme. Depositing organization: University of California, San Francisco (UCSF). Publication: Expanding the space of protein geometries by computational design of de novo fold families. Pan X, Thompson MC, Zhang Y, Liu L, Fraser JS, Kelly MJS, Kortemme T. Science. 2020 Aug 28;369(6507):1132-1136. doi: 10.1126/science.abc0881. PubMed 32855341.
Backbone
  Vector backbone: pET-28a(+)
  Vector type: Bacterial Expression
Growth in bacteria
  Bacterial resistance: Kanamycin, 50 μg/mL
  Growth temperature: 37°C
  Growth strain: DH5alpha
  Copy number: High Copy
Gene/Insert
  Gene/Insert name: de novo designed protein RO2_10
  Species: Synthetic
  Tag / fusion protein: 6x His tag (N terminal on insert)
  Cloning method: Restriction Enzyme; 5′ cloning site NdeI (not destroyed); 3′ cloning site XhoI (not destroyed)
Terms and licenses: Academic/Nonprofit Terms; Industry Terms: Not Available to Industry
Depositor comments: Please visit https://www.biorxiv.org/content/10.1101/2020.04.14.041772v1 for bioRxiv preprint.
How to cite: Expression_vector_RO2_10 was a gift from Tanja Kortemme (Addgene plasmid # 158019 ; http://n2t.net/addgene:158019 ; RRID:Addgene_158019)
