[The description below was written by a language model from this plasmid's Addgene catalogue record and pLannotate feature annotations shown in this document.]
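Description:
Expression_vector_RO2_10 is a bacterial expression plasmid built on the pET-28a(+) backbone (5,592 nt in the sequenced record) for producing RO2_10, a synthetic, computationally designed de novo protein. It is propagated in E. coli under kanamycin selection, conferred by the aph(3')-Ia KanR gene. It replicates from a ColE1/pMB1-type origin accompanied by the pBR322 bom region and the rop gene. The catalogue lists it as high copy, although rop normally acts to restrain copy number. An f1 origin is also present, which in principle allows single-stranded DNA production. Short fragments annotated as TcR, an AmpR promoter fragment and a predicted E. coli ORF appear to be non-functional backbone remnants rather than working markers.

The expression cassette follows the standard pET arrangement: a T7 promoter followed directly by a lac operator, the efficient T7 gene 10 ribosome binding site, the coding region, and a T7 terminator. A lacI gene with its own promoter supplies the repressor. Transcription therefore requires a host providing T7 RNA polymerase and is induced with IPTG. The insert was cloned between NdeI and XhoI, both retained, which places it downstream of the vector's N-terminal 6xHis tag and thrombin cleavage site, so the tag can be used for metal-affinity purification and then removed. The design's coding sequence itself is not annotated and presumably lies in the unannotated interval after the thrombin site. A His-tag fragment detected downstream corresponds to the vector's optional C-terminal tag, but the record lists only the N-terminal tag, so whether it is translated is not stated. The plasmid is intended for recombinant production of the designed protein, presumably for its experimental characterization.
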