Features (pLannotate 1.2.2; 20 found; start..end, strand, type, name):
      1..19      +  promoter       T7 promoter: promoter for bacteriophage T7 RNA polymerase
     20..44      +  protein_bind   lac operator: The lac repressor binds to the lac operator to inhibit transcription in E. coli. This inhibition can be relieved by adding lactose or isopropyl-β-D-thiogalactopyranoside (IPTG). lac repressor encoded by lacI
     59..81      +  RBS            RBS: efficient ribosome binding site from bacteriophage T7 gene 10 (Olins and Rangwala, 1989)
    100..116     +  CDS            capTEV™ (fragment): composite tag for in vivo biotinylation, TEV protease cleavage, and 6xHis tagging
    127..144     +  CDS            thrombin site: thrombin recognition and cleavage site
    457..474     +  CDS            9xHis (fragment): 9xHis affinity tag
    484..533     +  CDS            SET1 (fragment): solubility-enhancement tag derived from T7 phage gene 10B
    541..588     +  terminator     T7 terminator: transcription terminator for bacteriophage T7 RNA polymerase
    625..1053    +  rep_origin     f1 ori (sequence partly withheld): f1 bacteriophage origin of replication; arrow indicates direction of (+) strand synthesis
   1106..1163    +  promoter       AmpR promoter (fragment): bla
   1172..1987    -  CDS            KanR: aminoglycoside phosphotransferase; aph(3')-Ia; confers resistance to kanamycin in bacteria or G418 (Geneticin®) in eukaryotes
   2109..2697    +  rep_origin     ori: high-copy-number ColE1/pMB1/pBR322/pUC origin of replication
   2883..3022    -  misc_feature   bom: basis of mobility region from pBR322
   3124..3315    -  CDS            rop: Rop protein, which maintains plasmids at low copy number; rop
   3332..3712    +  CDS            YPB1_ECOLX: Protein predicted: Swiss-Prot protein existence level 4. From Escherichia coli.
   3784..4075    -  CDS            TcR (fragment): tetracycline efflux protein; tet; confers resistance to tetracycline
   4090..4111    -  protein_bind   CAP binding site: CAP binding activates transcription in the presence of cAMP. E. coli catabolite activator protein
   4124..5206    -  CDS            lacI: lac repressor; lacI; The lac repressor binds to the lac operator to inhibit transcription in E. coli. This inhibition can be relieved by adding lactose or isopropyl-β-D-thiogalactopyranoside (IPTG).
   5207..5284    -  promoter       lacI promoter: lacI
   5292..5571    -  CDS            TcR (fragment): tetracycline efflux protein; tet; confers resistance to tetracycline
>Addgene plasmid #158019 | Expression_vector_RO2_10 | addgene full sequence | sequence record 309531 | Addgene NGS Result
TAATACGACTCACTATAGGGGAATTGTGAGCGGATAACAATTCCCCTCTAGAAATAATTTTGTTTAACTT
TAAGAAGGAGATATACCATGGGCAGCAGCCATCATCATCATCATCACAGCAGCGGCCTGGTGCCGCGCGG
CAGCCATATGCGCTTGATCGTAATCATTCTGTCCAATGACAAGAAGCTTATCGAAGAGGCCCGCAAGATG
GCCGAGAAGGCAAATCTTGAGCTTATCACAGTTCGCAGTGACGAGGACATCGAGAAGGTATTACGCAAGG
CCGGGAATGCAAAGGTCCTTTTGCTTATCGAGGACACGAAGGACGCCGACAAGTTGGCCAAGAAGGCCAA
GGAAGCCGCCGACAAGTTGAATGTAGACCTTCGCATCCGCAAGGTAACGTCTCCTGACGAGGCTAAGCGC
TGGATCAAGGAGTTCAGTGAGGAGTGATAACTCGAGCACCACCACCACCACCACTGAGATCCGGCTGCTA
ACAAAGCCCGAAAGGAAGCTGAGTTGGCTGCTGCCACCGCTGAGCAATAACTAGCATAACCCCTTGGGGC
CTCTAAACGGGTCTTGAGGGGTTTTTTGCTGAAAGGAGGAACTATATCCGGATTGGCGAATGGG
[124 nt withheld, positions 625-748]
C
[91 nt withheld, positions 750-840]
A
[49 nt withheld, positions 842-890]
CCTTTGACGTTGGAGTCCACGTTCTTT
[37 nt withheld, positions 918-954]
ACCCTATCTCGGTCTATTCTTTTGATTTATAAGGGATTTTGCCGATTTCGGCCTATTGGTTAAAAAATGA
GCTGATTTAACAAAAATTTAACGCGAATTTTAACAAAATATTAACGCTTACAATTTAGGTGGCACTTTTC
GGGGAAATGTGCGCGGAACCCCTATTTGTTTATTTTTCTAAATACATTCAAATATGTATCCGCTCATGAA
TTAATTCTTAGAAAAACTCATCGAGCATCAAATGAAACTGCAATTTATTCATATCAGGATTATCAATACC
ATATTTTTGAAAAAGCCGTTTCTGTAATGAAGGAGAAAACTCACCGAGGCAGTTCCATAGGATGGCAAGA
TCCTGGTATCGGTCTGCGATTCCGACTCGTCCAACATCAATACAACCTATTAATTTCCCCTCGTCAAAAA
TAAGGTTATCAAGTGAGAAATCACCATGAGTGACGACTGAATCCGGTGAGAATGGCAAAAGTTTATGCAT
TTCTTTCCAGACTTGTTCAACAGGCCAGCCATTACGCTCGTCATCAAAATCACTCGCATCAACCAAACCG
TTATTCATTCGTGATTGCGCCTGAGCGAGACGAAATACGCGATCGCTGTTAAAAGGACAATTACAAACAG
GAATCGAATGCAACCGGCGCAGGAACACTGCCAGCGCATCAACAATATTTTCACCTGAATCAGGATATTC
TTCTAATACCTGGAATGCTGTTTTCCCGGGGATCGCAGTGGTGAGTAACCATGCATCATCAGGAGTACGG
ATAAAATGCTTGATGGTCGGAAGAGGCATAAATTCCGTCAGCCAGTTTAGTCTGACCATCTCATCTGTAA
CATCATTGGCAACGCTACCTTTGCCATGTTTCAGAAACAACTCTGGCGCATCGGGCTTCCCATACAATCG
ATAGATTGTCGCACCTGATTGCCCGACATTATCGCGAGCCCATTTATACCCATATAAATCAGCATCCATG
TTGGAATTTAATCGCGGCCTAGAGCAAGACGTTTCCCGTTGAATATGGCTCATAACACCCCTTGTATTAC
TGTTTATGTAAGCAGACAGTTTTATTGTTCATGACCAAAATCCCTTAACGTGAGTTTTCGTTCCACTGAG
CGTCAGACCCCGTAGAAAAGATCAAAGGATCTTCTTGAGATCCTTTTTTTCTGCGCGTAATCTGCTGCTT
GCAAACAAAAAAACCACCGCTACCAGCGGTGGTTTGTTTGCCGGATCAAGAGCTACCAACTCTTTTTCCG
AAGGTAACTGGCTTCAGCAGAGCGCAGATACCAAATACTGTCCTTCTAGTGTAGCCGTAGTTAGGCCACC
ACTTCAAGAACTCTGTAGCACCGCCTACATACCTCGCTCTGCTAATCCTGTTACCAGTGGCTGCTGCCAG
TGGCGATAAGTCGTGTCTTACCGGGTTGGACTCAAGACGATAGTTACCGGATAAGGCGCAGCGGTCGGGC
TGAACGGGGGGTTCGTGCACACAGCCCAGCTTGGAGCGAACGACCTACACCGAACTGAGATACCTACAGC
GTGAGCTATGAGAAAGCGCCACGCTTCCCGAAGGGAGAAAGGCGGACAGGTATCCGGTAAGCGGCAGGGT
CGGAACAGGAGAGCGCACGAGGGAGCTTCCAGGGGGAAACGCCTGGTATCTTTATAGTCCTGTCGGGTTT
CGCCACCTCTGACTTGAGCGTCGATTTTTGTGATGCTCGTCAGGGGGGCGGAGCCTATGGAAAAACGCCA
GCAACGCGGCCTTTTTACGGTTCCTGGCCTTTTGCTGGCCTTTTGCTCACATGTTCTTTCCTGCGTTATC
CCCTGATTCTGTGGATAACCGTATTACCGCCTTTGAGTGAGCTGATACCGCTCGCCGCAGCCGAACGACC
GAGCGCAGCGAGTCAGTGAGCGAGGAAGCGGAAGAGCGCCTGATGCGGTATTTTCTCCTTACGCATCTGT
GCGGTATTTCACACCGCAATGGTGCACTCTCAGTACAATCTGCTCTGATGCCGCATAGTTAAGCCAGTAT
ACACTCCGCTATCGCTACGTGACTGGGTCATGGCTGCGCCCCGACACCCGCCAACACCCGCTGACGCGCC
CTGACGGGCTTGTCTGCTCCCGGCATCCGCTTACAGACAAGCTGTGACCGTCTCCGGGAGCTGCATGTGT
CAGAGGTTTTCACCGTCATCACCGAAACGCGCGAGGCAGCTGCGGTAAAGCTCATCAGCGTGGTCGTGAA
GCGATTCACAGATGTCTGCCTGTTCATCCGCGTCCAGCTCGTTGAGTTTCTCCAGAAGCGTTAATGTCTG
GCTTCTGATAAAGCGGGCCATGTTAAGGGCGGTTTTTTCCTGTTTGGTCACTGATGCCTCCGTGTAAGGG
GGATTTCTGTTCATGGGGGTAATGATACCGATGAAACGAGAGAGGATGCTCACGATACGGGTTACTGATG
ATGAACATGCCCGGTTACTGGAACGTTGTGAGGGTAAACAACTGGCGGTATGGATGCGGCGGGACCAGAG
AAAAATCACTCAGGGTCAATGCCAGCGCTTCGTTAATACAGATGTAGGTGTTCCACAGGGTAGCCAGCAG
CATCCTGCGATGCAGATCCGGAACATAATGGTGCAGGGCGCTGACTTCCGCGTTTCCAGACTTTACGAAA
CACGGAAACCGAAGACCATTCATGTTGTTGCTCAGGTCGCAGACGTTTTGCAGCAGCAGTCGCTTCACGT
TCGCTCGCGTATCGGTGATTCATTCTGCTAACCAGTAAGGCAACCCCGCCAGCCTAGCCGGGTCCTCAAC
GACAGGAGCACGATCATGCGCACCCGTGGGGCCGCCATGCCGGCGATAATGGCCTGCTTCTCGCCGAAAC
GTTTGGTGGCGGGACCAGTGACGAAGGCTTGAGCGAGGGCGTGCAAGATTCCGAATACCGCAAGCGACAG
GCCGATCATCGTCGCGCTCCAGCGAAAGCGGTCCTCGCCGAAAATGACCCAGAGCGCTGCCGGCACCTGT
CCTACGAGTTGCATGATAAAGAAGACAGTCATAAGTGCGGCGACGATAGTCATGCCCCGCGCCCACCGGA
AGGAGCTGACTGGGTTGAAGGCTCTCAAGGGCATCGGTCGAGATCCCGGTGCCTAATGAGTGAGCTAACT
TACATTAATTGCGTTGCGCTCACTGCCCGCTTTCCAGTCGGGAAACCTGTCGTGCCAGCTGCATTAATGA
ATCGGCCAACGCGCGGGGAGAGGCGGTTTGCGTATTGGGCGCCAGGGTGGTTTTTCTTTTCACCAGTGAG
ACGGGCAACAGCTGATTGCCCTTCACCGCCTGGCCCTGAGAGAGTTGCAGCAAGCGGTCCACGCTGGTTT
GCCCCAGCAGGCGAAAATCCTGTTTGATGGTGGTTAACGGCGGGATATAACATGAGCTGTCTTCGGTATC
GTCGTATCCCACTACCGAGATATCCGCACCAACGCGCAGCCCGGACTCGGTAATGGCGCGCATTGCGCCC
AGCGCCATCTGATCGTTGGCAACCAGCATCGCAGTGGGAACGATGCCCTCATTCAGCATTTGCATGGTTT
GTTGAAAACCGGACATGGCACTCCAGTCGCCTTCCCGTTCCGCTATCGGCTGAATTTGATTGCGAGTGAG
ATATTTATGCCAGCCAGCCAGACGCAGACGCGCCGAGACAGAACTTAATGGGCCCGCTAACAGCGCGATT
TGCTGGTGACCCAATGCGACCAGATGCTCCACGCCCAGTCGCGTACCGTCTTCATGGGAGAAAATAATAC
TGTTGATGGGTGTCTGGTCAGAGACATCAAGAAATAACGCCGGAACATTAGTGCAGGCAGCTTCCACAGC
AATGGCATCCTGGTCATCCAGCGGATAGTTAATGATCAGCCCACTGACGCGTTGCGCGAGAAGATTGTGC
ACCGCCGCTTTACAGGCTTCGACGCCGCTTCGTTCTACCATCGACACCACCACGCTGGCACCCAGTTGAT
CGGCGCGAGATTTAATCGCCGCGACAATTTGCGACGGCGCGTGCAGGGCCAGACTGGAGGTGGCAACGCC
AATCAGCAACGACTGTTTGCCCGCCAGTTGTTGTGCCACGCGGTTGGGAATGTAATTCAGCTCCGCCATC
GCCGCTTCCACTTTTTCCCGCGTTTTCGCAGAAACGTGGCTGGCCTGGTTCACCACGCGGGAAACGGTCT
GATAAGAGACACCGGCATACTCTGCGACATCGTATAACGTTACTGGTTTCACATTCACCACCCTGAATTG
ACTCTCTTCCGGGCGCTATCATGCCATACCGCGAAAGGTTTTGCGCCATTCGATGGTGTCCGGGATCTCG
ACGCTCTCCCTTATGCGACTCCTGCATTAGGAAGCAGCCCAGTAGTAGGTTGAGGCCGTTGAGCACCGCC
GCCGCAAGGAATGGTGCATGCAAGGAGATGGCGCCCAACAGTCCCCCGGCCACGGGGCCTGCCACCATAC
CCACGCCGAAACAAGCGCTCATGAGCCCGAAGTGGCGAGCCCGATCTTCCCCATCGGTGATGTCGGCGAT
ATAGGCGCCAGCAACCGCACCTGTGGCGCCGGTGATGCCGGCCACGATGCGTCCGGCGTAGAGGATCGAG
ATCTCGATCCCGCGAAAT
