>Addgene plasmid #158019 | Expression_vector_RO2_10 | depositor partial sequence | sequence record 304954 | de novo designed protein RO2_10
CGCTTGATCGTAATCATTCTGTCCAATGACAAGAAGCTTATCGAAGAGGCCCGCAAGATGGCCGAGAAGG
CAAATCTTGAGCTTATCACAGTTCGCAGTGACGAGGACATCGAGAAGGTATTACGCAAGGCCGGGAATGC
AAAGGTCCTTTTGCTTATCGAGGACACGAAGGACGCCGACAAGTTGGCCAAGAAGGCCAAGGAAGCCGCC
GACAAGTTGAATGTAGACCTTCGCATCCGCAAGGTAACGTCTCCTGACGAGGCTAAGCGCTGGATCAAGG
AGTTCAGTGAGGAGTGATAA
